Addgene plasmid #65954: pCH119
Purpose: Receptor integration for two-strain system
Depositing lab: Matthew Bennett. Depositing organization: Rice University. Publication: SYNTHETIC BIOLOGY. Emergent genetic oscillations in a synthetic microbial consortium. Chen Y, Kim JK, Hirning AJ, Josic K, Bennett MR. Science. 2015 Aug 28;349(6251):986-9. doi: 10.1126/science.aaa3794. PubMed 26315440.
Backbone
  Vector backbone: pSC101
Growth in bacteria
  Bacterial resistance: Chloramphenicol, 25 μg/mL
  Growth temperature: 37°C
  Growth strain: XL1 Blue
  Copy number: Low Copy
Gene/Insert 1
  Gene/Insert name: RhlR
  Insert size (bp): 966
  Entrez Gene: rhlR (a.k.a. PA3477)
  Promoter: pTrc*
  Cloning method: Unknown
  Sequencing primers: 5′ agaaatactagtatgaggaatgacggaggctttttgc; 3′ accagaaagcttattagatgagacccagcgccgcg
Gene/Insert 2
  Gene/Insert name: CinR
  Insert size (bp): 726
  GenBank ID: AF210630.1
  Promoter: pTrc*
  Cloning method: Unknown
  Sequencing primers: 5′ agaaatactagtatgattgagaatacctatagcgaaaagttcgag; 3′ gcgttcgagctctcagggattgatgatgcgcaattgaac
Terms and licenses: Academic/Nonprofit Terms; Industry Terms: Not Available to Industry
Depositor comments: Integrated into the attP site
How to cite: pCH119 was a gift from Matthew Bennett (Addgene plasmid # 65954 ; http://n2t.net/addgene:65954 ; RRID:Addgene_65954)
