[The description below was written by a language model from this plasmid's Addgene catalogue record and pLannotate feature annotations shown in this document.]
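Description:
pCH119 is a low-copy bacterial plasmid built on a pSC101 backbone, carrying the pSC101 origin together with the Rep101 (RepA) replication protein it depends on. It is selected with chloramphenicol through a cat promoter-driven chloramphenicol acetyltransferase gene. That marker is bracketed by two minimal FRT sites, an arrangement that normally allows FLP recombinase to excise the resistance cassette. The plasmid also contains a phage λ attP site. The depositor notes integration via the att site, consistent with the stated purpose of delivering the payload into the E. coli chromosome by λ integrase-mediated recombination rather than maintaining it episomally.

The payload consists of two quorum-sensing receptor genes, each under a modified trc promoter (pTrc*). One is RhlR from Pseudomonas aeruginosa, a LuxR-type transcriptional activator that responds to short-chain acyl-homoserine lactones such as N-butanoyl-homoserine lactone. The other is CinR, described in the catalogue only by a GenBank reference. The feature table shows two trc promoters in divergent orientation. One lies upstream of the annotated rhlR reading frame. The other points into an unannotated stretch ahead of attP that presumably holds CinR, although the automated annotation did not call it. A lac operator, a short Myc-tag match and tetracycline-resistance fragments are also annotated and appear to be backbone remnants or incidental hits. T7Te, rrnB T1 and λ t0 terminators insulate the units.

The construct was made to install the signal receptors in strains of a two-strain synthetic consortium, so that cells can sense the signalling molecules exchanged between populations in a study of emergent genetic oscillations.
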