Features (pLannotate 1.2.2; 20 found; start..end, strand, type, name):
      1..34      +  protein_bind   FRT (minimal): supports FLP-mediated excision but not integration (Turan and Bode, 2011) FLP recombinase from the Saccharomyces cerevisiae 2μ plasmid
     98..125     +  terminator     T7Te terminator: phage T7 early transcription terminator
    205..298     +  CDS            TcR (fragment): tetracycline efflux protein; tet; confers resistance to tetracycline
    295..352     -  CDS            TcR (fragment): tetracycline efflux protein; tet; confers resistance to tetracycline
    339..437     +  CDS            YPB2_ECOLX (fragment): Protein predicted: Swiss-Prot protein existence level 4. From Escherichia coli.
    735..1394    -  CDS            CmR: chloramphenicol acetyltransferase; cat; confers resistance to chloramphenicol
   1395..1497    -  promoter       cat promoter: promoter of the E. coli cat gene encoding chloramphenicol acetyltransferase
   1554..1587    +  protein_bind   FRT (minimal): supports FLP-mediated excision but not integration (Turan and Bode, 2011) FLP recombinase from the Saccharomyces cerevisiae 2μ plasmid
   1597..1615    +  promoter       tet promoter (fragment): E. coli promoter for tetracycline efflux protein gene
   1724..1751    -  terminator     T7Te terminator: phage T7 early transcription terminator
   1902..2624    -  CDS            rhlR: RHLR_PSEAE - Also known as lasM, vsmR. Protein inferred from homology: Swiss-Prot protein existence level 3. Necessary for transcriptional activation of the rhlAB genes encoding the rhamnosyltransferase. It also functions as a transcriptional activator of elastase structural gene (lasB). Binds to autoinducer molecules BHL (N-butanoyl-L-homoserine lactone), and HHL (N-hexanoyl-L-homoserine lactone). From Pseudomonas aeruginosa (strain ATCC 15692 / DSM 22644 / CIP 104116 / JCM 14847 / LMG 12228 / 1C / PRS 101 / PAO1).
   2713..2742    -  promoter       trc promoter: strong E. coli promoter; hybrid between the trp and lac UV5 promoters
   2871..2900    -  CDS            Myc: Myc (human c-Myc proto-oncogene) epitope tag
   3102..3118    -  protein_bind   lac operator: The lac repressor binds to the lac operator to inhibit transcription in E. coli. This inhibition can be relieved by adding lactose or isopropyl-β-D-thiogalactopyranoside (IPTG). lac repressor encoded by lacI
   3186..3215    +  promoter       trc promoter: strong E. coli promoter; hybrid between the trp and lac UV5 promoters
   4110..4341    -  protein_bind   λ attP: attP; integrase from phage λ λ integrase
   4376..4462    +  terminator     rrnB T1 terminator: Escherichia coli rrnB; transcription terminator T1 from the E. coli rrnB gene
   5000..5950    -  CDS            Rep101: RepA protein needed for replication with the pSC101 origin; rep101
   5998..6220    -  rep_origin     pSC101 ori: low-copy replication origin that requires the Rep101 protein
   6722..6756    -  terminator     lambda t0 terminator: minimal transcription terminator from phage lambda (Scholtissek and Grosse, 1987)
>Addgene plasmid #65954 | pCH119 | depositor full sequence | sequence record 112126 | pCH119 sequence 6804 bps
GAAGTTCCTATTCTCTAGAAAGTATAGGAACTTCAACGCCATGAGCGGCCTCATTTCTTATTCTGAGTTA
CAACAGTCCGCACCGCTGTCTCACACTGGCTCACCTTCGGGTGGGCCTTTCTGCGTTTATATACTAGAGA
GAGAATATAAAAAGCCAGATTATTAATCCGGCTTTTTTATTATTTCCTAGCGGCCGCAGGCGGTAGCTCC
TTCCGGTGGGCGCGGGGCATGACTATCGTCGCCGCACTTATGACTGTCTTCTTTATCATGCAACTCGTAG
GACAGGTGCCGGCAGCGCCCAACAGTCCCCCGGCCACGGGGCCTGCCACCATACCCACGCCGAAACAAGC
GCCCTGCACCATTATGTTCCGGATCTGCATCGCAGGATGCTGCTGGCTACCCTGTGGAACACCTACATCT
GTATTAACGAAGCGCTAACCGTTTTTATCAGGCTCTGGGAGGCAGAATAAATGATCATATCGTCAATTAT
TACCTCCACGGGGAGAGCCTGAGCAAACTGGCCTCAGGCATTTGAGAAGCACACGGTCACACTGCTTCCG
GTAGTCAATAAACCGGTAAACCAGCAATAGACATAAGCGGCTATTTAACGACCCTGCCCTGAACCGACGA
CCGGGTCGAATTTGCTTTCGAATTTCTGCCATTCATCCGCTTATTATCACTTATTCAGGCGTAGCACCAG
GCGTTTAAGGGCACCAATAACTGCCTTAAAAAAATTACGCCCCGCCCTGCCACTCATCGCAGTACTGTTG
TAATTCATTAAGCATTCTGCCGACATGGAAGCCATCACAGACGGCATGATGAACCTGAATCGCCAGCGGC
ATCAGCACCTTGTCGCCTTGCGTATAATATTTGCCCATGGTGAAAACGGGGGCGAAGAAGTTGTCCATAT
TGGCCACGTTTAAATCAAAACTGGTGAAACTCACCCAGGGATTGGCTGAGACGAAAAACATATTCTCAAT
AAACCCTTTAGGGAAATAGGCCAGGTTTTCACCGTAACACGCCACATCTTGCGAATATATGTGTAGAAAC
TGCCGGAAATCGTCGTGGTATTCACTCCAGAGCGATGAAAACGTTTCAGTTTGCTCATGGAAAACGGTGT
AACAAGGGTGAACACTATCCCATATCACCAGCTCACCGTCTTTCATTGCCATACGGAATTCCGGATGAGC
ATTCATCAGGCGGGCAAGAATGTGAATAAAGGCCGGATAAAACTTGTGCTTATTTTTCTTTACGGTCTTT
AAAAAGGCCGTAATATCCAGCTGAACGGTCTGGTTATAGGTACATTGAGCAACTGACTGAAATGCCTCAA
AATGTTCTTTACGATGCCATTGGGATATATCAACGGTGGTATATCCAGTGATTTTTTTCTCCATTTTAGC
TTCCTTAGCTCCTGAAAATCTCGATAACTCAAAAAATACGCCCGGTAGTGATCTTATTTCATTATGGTGA
AAGTTGGAACCTCTTACGTGCCGATCAACGTCTCATTTTCGCCAAAAGTTGGCCCAGGGCTTCCCGGTAT
CAACAGGGACACCGAAGTTCCTATTCTCTAGAAAGTATAGGAACTTCTGCTCATGTTTGACAGCTTATCA
TCGATGCATAATGTGCCTGTCAAATGGACGAAGCAGGGATTCTGCTAGCTAGGAAATAATAAAAAAGCCG
GATTAATAATCTGGCTTTTTATATTCTCTCTCTAGTATATAAACGCAGAAAGGCCCACCCGAAGGTGAGC
CAGTGTGAGACAGCGGTGCGGACTGTTGTAACTCAGAATAAGAAATGAGGCCGCTCATGGCGTTGACTCT
CAGTCATAGTATCGTGGTATCACCGGTTGGTTCCACTCTCTGTTGCGGGCAACTTCAGCAGCACGTAGGG
GAAGCTTATTAGATGAGACCCAGCGCCGCGGCGTAGGCGGCAGCCAGCGTCTTGTTCGGCGCGTCGAACT
TCTTCTGGATGTTCTTGTGGTGGAAGTTCACCGTGCTCTCGGAGATGCTCAGGATGATGGCGATTTCCCC
GGAACTCTTGCCGTCGGCGGTCCATTGCAGGATCTCGCGTTCGCGATGGCTCAGGCAGACCGGGTTGGAC
ATCAGCATCGGATGCTCCAGGTCGGTCAGCTTCTGGGTCAGCAACTCGATCATGCAACGCAGCCGCAGGC
GGATTTCCTCGCGCTCGAAGCTGGAGATGTTCTGCTGGTCGCGCGCCACGGAAAGCACGCTGAGCAAATT
GTTCGGCGCGCGGATCGGCAAGGTCGCGCCGACACAGAGGCCCCAATCGCGAGCCTCGTTCCAGAGCATC
CGGCTCTGGTCGAACAGGCTGTCGCTCCAGACCACCATTTCCGAGGAGCGCAGGCCGTTGAGGATCGCCG
GATCCACGGCCCCGTAGTTCTGCATCTGGTATCGCTCCAGCCAGGCCTTGGGATAGGTGCCATGGACCTC
GGTCTTCGGCCGGGTGAAGGGAATCGTGTGGCGCACGCCATAGGCGTAGTAATCGAAGCCCAGGCGCCGC
ACTTCCTTTTCCAGGACGGCGAACACGCCCTGGCTGTCGTGGATCGGCTGCATCTCGCTACGCAAACCGT
CCCACCACAGCAAAAAGCCTCCGTCATTCCTCATACTAGAATTTCTCCTTAGCATGATTAAGATGTTTCA
GTACGAAAATTGCTTTCATTGTTGATCTCCTTTTTAAGTGGCATGCTCCACACATTATACGAGCCGGATG
ATTAATTGTCAATCGACAGTTCATAGGTGATTGCTCAGGACATTTCTGTTAGAAGGAATCGTTTTCCTTA
CTTTTCCTTACGCACAAGAGTTCCGTAGCTGTTCAAGTTTGTGTTTCAACTGTTCTCGTCGTTTCCGCAA
CAAGTCCTCTTCAGAAATGAGCTTTTGCTCCTCTGCTTGGACGGACAGGATGTATGCTGTGGCTTTTTTA
AGGATAACTACCTTGGGGGCCTTTTCATTGTTTTCCAACTCCGGGATCTGGTCACGCAGGGCAAAAAAGC
TCCGTTTTAGCTCGTTCCTCCTCTGGCGCTCCAAGACGTTGTGTGTTCGCCTCTTGACATTCTCCTCGGT
GTCCGAGGGCCCTGTGTGAAATTGTTATCCGCTCACAATTCCACACAGACGTCGGAATTGCCAGCTGGGG
CGCCCTCTGGTAAGGTTGGGAAGCTCGAGCACGAGTTGACAATTAATCATCCGGCTCGTATAATGTGTGG
AGCATGCCACTTAAAAAGGAGATCAACAATGAAAGCAATTTTCGTACTGAAACATCTTAATCATGCTAAG
GAGAAATTCTAGTATGATTGAGAATACCTATAGCGAAAAGTTCGAGTCCGCGTTCGAACAGATCAAGGCG
GCGGCCAACGTGGATGCCGCCATCCGTATTCTCCAGGCGGAATATAACCTCGATTTCGTCACCTACCATC
TCGCCCAGACGATCGCGAGCAAGATCGATCCGCCCTTCGTGCGCACCACCTATCCGGATGCCTGGGTTTC
CCGCTACCTCCTCAACAGCTATGTGAAGGTCGATCCGATCGTCAAGCAGGGCTTCGAACGCCAGCTGCCC
TTCGACTGGAGCGAGGTCGAACCGACGCCGGAGGCCTATGCCATGCTGGTCGACGCCCAGAAACACGGCA
TCGGTGGCAATGGCTACTCCATCCCCGTCGCCGACAAGGCGCAGCGCCGCGCCCTGCTGTCGCTGAATGC
CCGTATACCGGCCGACGAATGGACCGAGCTTGTGCGCCGCTGCCGCAACGAGTGGATCGAGATCGCCCAT
CTGATCCACCGCAAGGCCGTCTATGAGCTGCATGGCGAAAACGATCCGGTGCCGGCATTGTCGCCGCGCG
AGATCGAGTGTCTGCACTGGACCGCCCTCGGCAAGGATTACAAGGATATTTCGGTCATCCTGGGCATATC
AGAGCATACCACACGCGATTACCTGAAGACCGCCCGCTTCAAGCTCGGCTGCGCCACGATCTCGGCCGCC
GCGTCGCGGGCTGTTCAATTGCGCATCATCAATCCCTGAGAGCTCCTAGAGTGCGCGACAGGTTTGATGA
CAAAAAATTAGCGCAAGAAGACAAAAATCACCTTGCGCTAATGCTCTGTTACAGGTCACTAATACCATCT
AAGTAGTTGATTCATAGTGACTGCATATGTTGTGTTTTACAGTATTATGTAGTCTGTTTTTTATGCAAAA
TCTAATTTAATATATTGATATTTATATCATTTTACGTTTCTCGTTCAGCTTTTTTATACTAAGTTGGCAT
TATAAAAAAGCATTGCTTATCAATTTGTTGCAACGAACAGGTCACTATCAGTCAAAATAAAATCATTATT
TGATTTCAATTTTGTCCCACTCCCCCTAGAGGCATCAAATAAAACGAAAGGCTCAGTCGAAAGACTGGGC
CTTTCGTTTTATCTGTTGTTTGTCGGTGAACGCTCTCCTGAGTAGGACAAATCCGCCGCCCTAGACCTAG
GGTACGGGTTTTGCTGCCCGCAAACGGGCTGTTCTGGTGTTGCTAGTTTGTTATCAGAATCGCAGATCCG
GCTTCAGCCGGTTTGCCGGCTGAAAGCGCTATTTCTTCCAGAATTGCCATGATTTTTTCCCCACGGGAGG
CGTCACTGGCTCCCGTGTTGTCGGCAGCTTTGATTCGATAAGCAGCATCGCCTGTTTCAGGCTGTCTATG
TGTGACTGTTGAGCTGTAACAAGTTGTCTCAGGTGTTCAATTTCATGTTCTAGTTGCTTTGTTTTACTGG
TTTCACCTGTTCTATTAGGTGTTACATGCTGTTCATCTGTTACATTGTCGATCTGTTCATGGTGAACAGC
TTTAAATGCACCAAAAACTCGTAAAAGCTCTGATGTATCTATCTTTTTTACACCGTTTTCATCTGTGCAT
ATGGACAGTTTTCCCTTTGATATCTAACGGTGAACAGTTGTTCTACTTTTGTTTGTTAGTCTTGATGCTT
CACTGATAGATACAAGAGCCATAAGAACCTCAGATCCTTCCGTATTTAGCCAGTATGTTCTCTAGTGTGG
TTCGTTGTTTTTGCGTGAGCCATGAGAACGAACCATTGAGATCATGCTTACTTTGCATGTCACTCAAAAA
TTTTGCCTCAAAACTGGTGAGCTGAATTTTTGCAGTTAAAGCATCGTGTAGTGTTTTTCTTAGTCCGTTA
CGTAGGTAGGAATCTGATGTAATGGTTGTTGGTATTTTGTCACCATTCATTTTTATCTGGTTGTTCTCAA
GTTCGGTTACGAGATCCATTTGTCTATCTAGTTCAACTTGGAAAATCAACGTATCAGTCGGGCGGCCTCG
CTTATCAACCACCAATTTCATATTGCTGTAAGTGTTTAAATCTTTACTTATTGGTTTCAAAACCCATTGG
TTAAGCCTTTTAAACTCATGGTAGTTATTTTCAAGCATTAACATGAACTTAAATTCATCAAGGCTAATCT
CTATATTTGCCTTGTGAGTTTTCTTTTGTGTTAGTTCTTTTAATAACCACTCATAAATCCTCATAGAGTA
TTTGTTTTCAAAAGACTTAACATGTTCCAGATTATATTTTATGAATTTTTTTAACTGGAAAAGATAAGGC
AATATCTCTTCACTAAAAACTAATTCTAATTTTTCGCTTGAGAACTTGGCATAGTTTGTCCACTGGAAAA
TCTCAAAGCCTTTAACCAAAGGATTCCTGATTTCCACAGTTCTCGTCATCAGCTCTCTGGTTGCTTTAGC
TAATACACCATAAGCATTTTCCCTACTGATGTTCATCATCTGAGCGTATTGGTTATAAGTGAACGATACC
GTCCGTTCTTTCCTTGTAGGGTTTTCAATCGTGGGGTTGAGTAGTGCCACACAGCATAAAATTAGCTTGG
TTTCATGCTCCGTTAAGTCATAGCGACTAATCGCTAGTTCATTTGCTTTGAAAACAACTAATTCAGACAT
ACATCTCAATTGGTCTAGGTGATTTTAATCACTATACCAATTGAGATGGGCTAGTCAATGATAATTACTA
GTCCTTTTCCTTTGAGTTGTGGGTATCTGTAAATTCTGCTAGACCTTTGCTGGAAAACTTGTAAATTCTG
CTAGACCCTCTGTAAATTCCGCTAGACCTTTGTGTGTTTTTTTTGTTTATATTCAAGTGGTTATAATTTA
TAGAATAAAGAAAGAATAAAAAAAGATAAAAAGAATAGATCCCAGCCCTGTGTATAACTCACTACTTTAG
TCAGTTCCGCAGTATTACAAAAGGATGTCGCAAACGCTGTTTGCTCCTCTACAAAACAGACCTTAAAACC
CTAAAGGCTTAAGTAGCACCCTCGCAAGCTCGGGCAAATCGCTGAATATTCCTTTTGTCTCCGACCATCA
GGCACCTGAGTCGCTGTCTTTTTCGTGACATTCAGTTCGCTGCGCTCACGGCTCTGGCAGTGAATGGGGG
TAAATGGCACTACAGGCGCCTTTTATGGATTCATGCAAGGAAACTACCCATAATACAAGAAAAGCCCGTC
ACGGGCTTCTCAGGGCGTTTTATGGCGGGTCTGCTATGTGGTGCTATCTGACTTTTTGCTGTTCAGCAGT
TCCTGCCCTCTGATTTTCCAGTCTGACCACTTCGGATTATCCCGTGACAGGTCATTCAGACTGGCTAATG
CACCCAGTAAGGCAGCGGTATCATCAACAGGCTTACCCGTCTTACTGTCCCTAGTGCTTGGATTCTCACC
AATAAAAAACGCCCGGCGGCAACCGAGCGTTCTGAACAAATCCAGATGGAGTTCTGAGGTCATTACTGGA
TCTATCAACAGGAG
