>Addgene plasmid #65954 | pCH119 | addgene partial sequence | sequence record 126148 | M13pUC-Rev 5'-AGCGGATAACAATTTCACACAGG-3'
GCGAACACACAACGTCTTGGAGCGCCAGAGGAGGAACGAGCTAAAACGGAGCTTTTTTGCCCTGCGTGAC
CAGATCCCGGAGTTGGAAAACAATGAAAAGGCCCCCAAGGTAGTTATCCTTAAAAAAGCCACAGCATACA
TCCTGTCCGTCCAAGCAGAGGAGCAAAAGCTCATTTCTGAAGAGGACTTGTTGCGGAAACGACGAGAACA
GTTGAAACACAAACTTGAACAGCTACGGAACTCTTGTGCGTAAGGAAAAGTAAGGAAAACGATTCCTTCT
AACAGAAATGTCCTGAGCAATCACCTATGAACTGTCGATTGACAATTAATCATCCGGCTCGTATAATGTG
TGGAGCATGCCACTTAAAAAGGAGATCAACAATGAAAGCAATTTTCGTACTGAAACATCTTAATCATGCT
AAGGAGAAATTCTAGTATGAGGAATGACGGAGGCTTTTTGCTGTGGTGGGACGGTTTGCGTA
